Addgene plasmid #103292: LSB-hsa-miR-18a-3p
Purpose: Used to sense miRNA activity using fluorescence based tools. hsa-miR-18a-3p target in 3' UTR of of mKate. miRNA activity can be measured by the repression of mKate2 relative to EBFP2 fluorescent proteins . Plasmid is inherently unstable; please see Depositor Comments
Depositing lab: Ron Weiss. Depositing organization: Massachusetts Institute of Technology. Publication: A mixed antagonistic/synergistic miRNA repression model enables accurate predictions of multi-input miRNA sensor activity. Gam JJ, Babb J, Weiss R. Nat Commun. 2018 Jun 22;9(1):2430. doi: 10.1038/s41467-018-04575-0. PubMed 29934631.
Backbone
  Vector backbone: Low Sensor Backbone (LSB)
  Vector type: Mammalian Expression, Synthetic Biology
Growth in bacteria
  Bacterial resistance: Ampicillin and Kanamycin, 100 & 50 μg/mL
  Growth temperature: 30°C
  Growth strain: NEB Stable
  Copy number: High Copy
Gene/Insert
  Gene/Insert name: hsa-miR-18a-3p target
  Species: H. sapiens (human)
  Entrez Gene: MIR18A (a.k.a. C13orf25, MIR17HG, MIR18, MIRH1, MIRHG1, MIRN18, MIRN18A, hsa-mir-18, hsa-mir-18a, miR-18, miRNA18A, mir-18a)
  Promoter: EF-1a
  Cloning method: Gibson Cloning
Terms and licenses: Academic/Nonprofit Terms; Industry Terms: Not Available to Industry
Depositor comments: Please note that this plasmid is inherently unstable due to a repeating poly A element. We recommend performing a diagnostic digest on multiple colonies upon receipt. The depositors would like to note the presence of several discrepancies between the depositor sequence and physical plasmid sequence. In particular, the sequences upstream and downstream of the puromycin coding region have 10 bp insertions which do not affect the ability to perform puromycin selection. The sequences for those regions within the physical plasmids are as follows: Upstream of Puro: GAATTCGACCGCCTGTCTCAAGGTGCCACC; Downstream of Puro: GCTTTGAGACTACGCGTGAATTCACTCCTC.
How to cite: LSB-hsa-miR-18a-3p was a gift from Ron Weiss (Addgene plasmid # 103292 ; http://n2t.net/addgene:103292 ; RRID:Addgene_103292)
