[The description below was written by a language model from this plasmid's Addgene catalogue record and pLannotate feature annotations shown in this document.]
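Description:
LSB-hsa-miR-18a-3p is a mammalian expression plasmid of about 11 kb, built on the Low Sensor Backbone (LSB), that reports the activity of the human microRNA miR-18a-3p by two-colour fluorescence. It replicates in E. coli from a high-copy ColE1/pUC-type origin and carries both β-lactamase (AmpR) and an aph(3')-Ia kanamycin resistance gene, so it is selected with ampicillin and kanamycin together. A remnant of the lac promoter/operator region is also annotated in the bacterial backbone.

The payload consists of two parallel transcription units. Each is driven by the human EF-1α core promoter with its intron A and terminated by a rabbit β-globin polyadenylation region. The coding sequences are flanked by Gateway attB4/attB1/attB2 scars that reflect modular assembly. One unit encodes the red fluorescent protein mKate2 and, according to the record, has the hsa-miR-18a-3p target in its 3' UTR. The target is not annotated separately in the feature table, but it presumably lies in the unannotated stretch between the mKate2 cassette and its poly(A) region. The second unit expresses EBFP2 without a target site and serves as an internal reference for transfection and expression level. When miR-18a-3p is active in a cell, mKate2 is repressed relative to EBFP2, so the red-to-blue ratio gives a measure of miRNA activity.

A puromycin N-acetyltransferase gene with its own β-globin poly(A) signal allows selection in mammalian cells, although no dedicated promoter for it is annotated. The depositor notes that the repeated poly(A) elements make the plasmid inherently unstable. They also report short insertions flanking the puromycin coding region in the physical plasmid, compared with the deposited sequence, and state that these do not affect puromycin selection.
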