Features (pLannotate 1.2.2; 28 found; start..end, strand, type, name):
     87..675     -  rep_origin     ori: high-copy-number ColE1/pMB1/pBR322/pUC origin of replication
    846..1706    -  CDS            AmpR: β-lactamase; bla; confers resistance to ampicillin, carbenicillin, and related antibiotics
   1707..1778    -  promoter       AmpR promoter: bla
   1857..2456    +  CDS            PuroR: puromycin N-acetyltransferase; pac from Streptomyces alboniger; confers resistance to puromycin
   2461..2541    +  CDS            HBB (fragment): HBB_PONPY - Experimental evidence at transcript level: Swiss-Prot protein existence level 2. Involved in oxygen transport from the lung to the various peripheral tissues. From Pongo pygmaeus (Bornean orangutan).
   2612..2667    +  polyA_signal   β-globin poly(A) signal: rabbit β-globin polyadenylation signal (Gil and Proudfoot, 1987)
   3646..3666    +  protein_bind   attB4: mutant version of attB; core recombination site for the Gateway® BP reaction BP Clonase™
   3734..3945    +  promoter       EF-1α core promoter: core promoter for human elongation factor EF-1α
   3946..4884    +  intron         EF-1α intron A: intron upstream of the start codon of human EF-1α
   4911..4931    +  protein_bind   attB1: mutant version of attB; core recombination site for the Gateway® BP reaction BP Clonase™
   4951..5646    +  CDS            mKate2: mKate2 is a basic (constitutively fluorescent) red fluorescent protein published in 2009, derived from Entacmaea quadricolor. It is reported to be a rapidly-maturing monomer with moderate acid sensitivity.
   5666..5690    -  protein_bind   attB2: mutant version of attB; recombination site for the Gateway® BP reaction BP Clonase™
   5838..5912    +  CDS            HBB (fragment): HBB_PONPY - Experimental evidence at transcript level: Swiss-Prot protein existence level 2. Involved in oxygen transport from the lung to the various peripheral tissues. From Pongo pygmaeus (Bornean orangutan).
   5983..6038    +  polyA_signal   β-globin poly(A) signal: rabbit β-globin polyadenylation signal (Gil and Proudfoot, 1987)
   6422..6447    +  misc_feature   SA: splice acceptor site
   7119..7139    +  protein_bind   attB4: mutant version of attB; core recombination site for the Gateway® BP reaction BP Clonase™
   7207..7418    +  promoter       EF-1α core promoter: core promoter for human elongation factor EF-1α
   7419..8357    +  intron         EF-1α intron A: intron upstream of the start codon of human EF-1α
   8384..8404    +  protein_bind   attB1: mutant version of attB; core recombination site for the Gateway® BP reaction BP Clonase™
   8415..9131    +  CDS            EBFP2: EBFP2 is a basic (constitutively fluorescent) blue fluorescent protein published in 2007, derived from Aequorea victoria. It is reported to be a rapidly-maturing monomer with moderate acid sensitivity.
   9139..9163    -  protein_bind   attB2: mutant version of attB; recombination site for the Gateway® BP reaction BP Clonase™
   9167..9247    +  CDS            HBB (fragment): HBB_PONPY - Experimental evidence at transcript level: Swiss-Prot protein existence level 2. Involved in oxygen transport from the lung to the various peripheral tissues. From Pongo pygmaeus (Bornean orangutan).
   9318..9373    +  polyA_signal   β-globin poly(A) signal: rabbit β-globin polyadenylation signal (Gil and Proudfoot, 1987)
   9756..9778    -  protein_bind   lac operator (fragment): The lac repressor binds to the lac operator to inhibit transcription in E. coli. This inhibition can be relieved by adding lactose or isopropyl-β-D-thiogalactopyranoside (IPTG). lac repressor encoded by lacI
   9782..9812    -  promoter       lac promoter: promoter for the E. coli lac operon
   9827..9848    -  protein_bind   CAP binding site: CAP binding activates transcription in the presence of cAMP. E. coli catabolite activator protein
   9861..9900    -  CDS            lacI (fragment): lac repressor; lacI; The lac repressor binds to the lac operator to inhibit transcription in E. coli. This inhibition can be relieved by adding lactose or isopropyl-β-D-thiogalactopyranoside (IPTG).
  10073..10882   +  CDS            KanR: aminoglycoside phosphotransferase; aph(3')-Ia; confers resistance to kanamycin in bacteria or G418 (Geneticin®) in eukaryotes
>Addgene plasmid #103292 | LSB-hsa-miR-18a-3p | depositor full sequence | sequence record 195633 | Full Sequence
AATTGAGGGGATAACGCAGGAAAGAACATGTGAGCAAAAGGCCAGCAAAAGGCCAGGAACCGTAAAAAGG
CCGCGTTGCTGGCGTTTTTCCATAGGCTCCGCCCCCCTGACGAGCATCACAAAAATCGACGCTCAAGTCA
GAGGTGGCGAAACCCGACAGGACTATAAAGATACCAGGCGTTTCCCCCTGGAAGCTCCCTCGTGCGCTCT
CCTGTTCCGACCCTGCCGCTTACCGGATACCTGTCCGCCTTTCTCCCTTCGGGAAGCGTGGCGCTTTCTC
ATAGCTCACGCTGTAGGTATCTCAGTTCGGTGTAGGTCGTTCGCTCCAAGCTGGGCTGTGTGCACGAACC
CCCCGTTCAGCCCGACCGCTGCGCCTTATCCGGTAACTATCGTCTTGAGTCCAACCCGGTAAGACACGAC
TTATCGCCACTGGCAGCAGCCACTGGTAACAGGATTAGCAGAGCGAGGTATGTAGGCGGTGCTACAGAGT
TCTTGAAGTGGTGGCCTAACTACGGCTACACTAGAAGAACAGTATTTGGTATCTGCGCTCTGCTGAAGCC
AGTTACCTTCGGAAAAAGAGTTGGTAGCTCTTGATCCGGCAAACAAACCACCGCTGGTAGCGGTGGTTTT
TTTGTTTGCAAGCAGCAGATTACGCGCAGAAAAAAAGGATCTCAAGAAGATCCTTTGATCTTTTCTACGG
GGTCTGACGCTCAGTGGAACGAAAACTCACGTTAAGGGATTTTGGTCATGAGATTATCAAAAAGGATCTT
CACCTAGATCCTTTTAAATTAAAAATGAAGTTTTAAATCAATCTAAAGTATATATGAGTAAACTTGGTCT
GACAGTTACCAATGCTTAATCAGTGAGGCACCTATCTCAGCGATCTGTCTATTTCGTTCATCCATAGTTG
CCTGACTCCCCGTCGTGTAGATAACTACGATACGGGAGGGCTTACCATCTGGCCCCAGTGCTGCAATGAT
ACCGCGAGAACCACGCTCACCGGCTCCAGATTTATCAGCAATAAACCAGCCAGCCGGAAGGGCCGAGCGC
AGAAGTGGTCCTGCAACTTTATCCGCCTCCATCCAGTCTATTAATTGTTGCCGGGAAGCTAGAGTAAGTA
GTTCGCCAGTTAATAGTTTGCGCAACGTTGTTGCCATTGCTACAGGCATCGTGGTGTCACGCTCGTCGTT
TGGTATGGCTTCATTCAGCTCCGGTTCCCAACGATCAAGGCGAGTTACATGATCCCCCATGTTGTGCAAA
AAAGCGGTTAGCTCCTTCGGTCCTCCGATCGTTGTCAGAAGTAAGTTGGCCGCAGTGTTATCACTCATGG
TTATGGCAGCACTGCATAATTCTCTTACTGTCATGCCATCCGTAAGATGCTTTTCTGTGACTGGTGAGTA
CTCAACCAAGTCATTCTGAGAATAGTGTATGCGGCGACCGAGTTGCTCTTGCCCGGCGTCAATACGGGAT
AATACCGCGCCACATAGCAGAACTTTAAAAGTGCTCATCATTGGAAAACGTTCTTCGGGGCGAAAACTCT
CAAGGATCTTACCGCTGTTGAGATCCAGTTCGATGTAACCCACTCGTGCACCCAACTGATCTTCAGCATC
TTTTACTTTCACCAGCGTTTCTGGGTGAGCAAAAACAGGAAGGCAAAATGCCGCAAAAAAGGGAATAAGG
GCGACACGGAAATGTTGAATACTCATACTCTTCCTTTTTCAATATTATTGAAGCATTTATCAGGGTTATT
GTCTCATGAGCGGATACATATTTGAATGTAGCTCCGAATTTCTCGAGGGCTTGTCGACGACGGCGGTCTC
CGTCGTCAGGATCATGAATTCGACCCGCCTGCCACCATGACCGAGTACAAGCCCACGGTGCGCCTCGCCA
CCCGCGACGACGTCCCCCGGGCCGTACGCACCCTCGCCGCCGCGTTCGCCGACTACCCCGCCACGCGCCA
CACCGTCGACCCGGACCGCCACATCGAGCGGGTCACCGAGCTGCAAGAACTCTTCCTCACGCGCGTCGGG
CTCGACATCGGCAAGGTGTGGGTCGCGGACGACGGCGCCGCGGTGGCGGTCTGGACCACGCCGGAGAGCG
TCGAAGCGGGGGCGGTGTTCGCCGAGATCGGCCCGCGCATGGCCGAGTTGAGCGGTTCCCGGCTGGCCGC
GCAGCAACAGATGGAAGGCCTCCTGGCGCCGCACCGGCCCAAGGAGCCCGCGTGGTTCCTGGCCACCGTC
GGCGTCTCGCCCGACCACCAGGGCAAGGGTCTGGGCAGCGCCGTCGTGCTCCCCGGAGTGGAGGCGGCCG
AGCGCGCCGGGGTGCCCGCCTTCCTGGAGACATCCGCGCCCCGCAACCTCCCCTTCTACGAGCGGCTCGG
CTTCACCGTCACCGCCGACGTCGAGGTGCCCGAAGGACCGCGCACCTGGTGCATGACCCGCAAGCCCGGT
GCCTGATACGCGTGAATTCACTCCTCAGGTGCAGGCTGCCTATCAGAAGGTGGTGGCTGGTGTGGCCAAT
GCCCTGGCTCACAAATACCACTGAGATCTTTTTCCCTCTGCCAAAAATTATGGGGACATCATGAAGCCCC
TTGAGCATCTGACTTCTGGCTAATAAAGGAAATTTATTTTCATTGCAATAGTGTGTTGGAATTTTTTGTG
TCTCTCACTCGGAAGGACATATGGGAGGGCAAATCATTTAAAACATCAGAATGAGTATTTGGTTTAGAGT
TTGGCAACATATGCCCATATGCTGGCTGCCATGAACAAAGGTTGGCTATAAAGAGGTCATCAGTATATGA
AACAGCCCCCTGCTGTCCATTCCTTATTCCATAGAAAAGCCTTGACTTGAGGTTAGATTTTTTTTATATT
TTGTTTTGTGTTATTTTTTTCTTTAACATCCCTAAAATTTTCCTTACATGTTTTACTAGCCAGATTTTTC
CTCCTCTCCTGACTACTCCCAGTCATAGCTGTCCCTCTTCTCTTATGGAGATCCCTCGACCTGCAGCCCA
AGCTTGAATTCTCTAGAATTACCCTGTTATCCCTATGCTTGGTTTACCGAGCTCTTATTGGTTTTCAAAC
TTCATTGACTGTGCCCAACGCGCCTGGGAGCTCACGGGGACAGCCCCCCCCCAAAGCCCCCAGGGATGTA
ATTACGTCCCTCCCCCGCTAGGGGGCAGCAGCGAGCCGCCCGGGGCTCCGCTCCGGTCCGGCGCTCCCCC
CGCATCCCCGAGCCGGCAGCGTGCGGGGACAGCCCGGGCACGGGGAAGGTGGCACGGGATCGCTTTCCTC
TGAACGCTTCTCGCTGCTCTTTGAGCCTGCAGACACCTGGGGGGATACGGGGAAAAAGCTAGGCTGAAAG
ACCGGTTCTTAGAATGACACGCGCCTGGGAGCTCACGGGGACAGCCCCCCCCCAAAGCCCCCAGGGATGT
AATTACGTCCCTCCCCCGCTAGGGGGCAGCAGCGAGCCGCCCGGGGCTCCGCTCCGGTCCGGCGCTCCCC
CCGCATCCCCGAGCCGGCAGCGTGCGGGGACAGCCCGGGCACGGGGAAGGTGGCACGGGATCGCTTTCCT
CTGAACGCTTCTCGCTGCTCTTTGAGCCTGCAGACACCTGGGGGGATACGGGGAAAAAGCTAACTTCTGA
GACGACAACTTTGTATAGAAAAGTTGGCTCCGAATTCGCCCTTGACAGCAGAGATCCAGTTTGGTTAATT
AATTGGCTCCGGTGCCCGTCAGTGGGCAGAGCGCACATCGCCCACAGTCCCCGAGAAGTTGTGGGGAGGG
GTCGGCAATTGAACCGGTGCCTAGAGAAGGTGGCGCGGGGTAAACTGGGAAAGTGATGTCGTGTACTGGC
TCCGCCTTTTTCCCGAGGGTGGGGGAGAACCGTATATAAGTGCAGTAGTCGCCGTGAACGTTCTTTTTCG
CAACGGGTTTGCCGCCAGAACACAGGTAAGTGCCGTGTGTGGTTCCCGCGGGCCTGGCCTCTTTACGGGT
TATGGCCCTTGCGTGCCTTGAATTACTTCCACCTGGCTGCAGTACGTGATTCTTGATCCCGAGCTTCGGG
TTGGAAGTGGGTGGGAGAGTTCGAGGCCTTGCGCTTAAGGAGCCCCTTCGCCTCGTGCTTGAGTTGAGGC
CTGGCCTGGGCGCTGGGGCCGCCGCGTGCGAATCTGGTGGCACCTTCGCGCCTGTCTCGCTGCTTTCGAT
AAGTCTCTAGCCATTTAAAATTTTTGATGACCTGCTGCGACGCTTTTTTTCTGGCAAGATAGTCTTGTAA
ATGCGGGCCAAGATCTGCACACTGGTATTTCGGTTTTTGGGGCCGCGGGCGGCGACGGGGCCCGTGCGTC
CCAGCGCACATGTTCGGCGAGGCGGGGCCTGCGAGCGCGGCCACCGAGAATCGGACGGGGGTAGTCTCAA
GCTGGCCGGCCTGCTCTGGTGCCTGGCCTCGCGCCGCCGTGTATCGCCCCGCCCTGGGCGGCAAGGCTGG
CCCGGTCGGCACCAGTTGCGTGAGCGGAAAGATGGCCGCTTCCCGGCCCTGCTGCAGGGAGCTCAAAATG
GAGGACGCGGCGCTCGGGAGAGCGGGCGGGTGAGTCACCCACACAAAGGAAAAGGGCCTTTCCGTCCTCA
GCCGTCGCTTCATGTGACTCCACGGAGTACCGGGCGCCGTCCAGGCACCTCGATTAGTTCTCGAGCTTTT
GGAGTACGTCGTCTTTAGGTTGGGGGGAGGGGTTTTATGCGATGGAGTTTCCCCACACTGAGTGGGTGGA
GACTGAAGTTAGGCCAGCTTGGCACTTGATGTAATTCTCCTTGGAATTTGCCCTTTTTGAGTTTGGATCT
TGGTTCATTCTCAAGCCTCAGACAGTGGTTCAAAGTTTTTTTCTTCCATTTCAGGTGTCGTGAGAAGGGC
GAATTCGACCCAAGTTTGTACAAAAAAGCAGGCTGGATCCAGGTGCCACCATGGTGAGCGAGCTGATTAA
GGAGAACATGCACATGAAGCTGTACATGGAGGGCACCGTGAACAACCACCACTTCAAGTGCACATCCGAG
GGCGAAGGCAAGCCCTACGAGGGCACCCAGACCATGAGAATCAAGGCGGTCGAGGGCGGCCCTCTCCCCT
TCGCCTTCGACATCCTGGCTACCAGCTTCATGTACGGCAGCAAAACCTTCATCAACCACACCCAGGGCAT
CCCCGACTTCTTTAAGCAGTCCTTCCCCGAGGGCTTCACATGGGAGAGAGTCACCACATACGAAGATGGG
GGCGTGCTGACCGCTACCCAGGACACCAGCCTCCAGGACGGCTGCCTCATCTACAACGTCAAGATCAGAG
GGGTGAACTTCCCATCCAACGGCCCTGTGATGCAGAAGAAAACACTCGGCTGGGAGGCCTCCACCGAGAC
ACTGTACCCCGCTGACGGCGGCCTGGAAGGCAGAGCCGACATGGCCCTGAAGCTCGTGGGCGGGGGCCAC
CTGATCTGCAACCTTAAGACCACATACAGATCCAAGAAACCCGCTAAGAACCTCAAGATGCCCGGCGTCT
ACTATGTGGACAGGAGACTGGAAAGAATCAAGGAGGCCGACAAAGAGACATACGTCGAGCAGCACGAGGT
GGCTGTGGCCAGATACTGCGACCTCCCTAGCAAACTGGGGCACAAACTTAATTGAGAATTCTACCACCCA
GCTTTCTTGTACAAAGTGGTACGTCTCAAGACCAGAGGTCTCTGCTTTCAGATAACCAGAAGGAGCACTT
AGGGCAGTCCAGAAGGAGCACTTAGGGCAGTCCAGAAGGAGCACTTAGGGCAGTCCAGAAGGAGCACTTA
GGGCAGTCAACCAGAAGAGACCTGTGCTTCACTCCTCAGGTGCAGGCTGCCTATCAGAAGGTGGTGGCTG
GTGTGGCCAATGCCCTGGCTCACAAATACCACTGAGATCTTTTTCCCTCTGCCAAAAATTATGGGGACAT
CATGAAGCCCCTTGAGCATCTGACTTCTGGCTAATAAAGGAAATTTATTTTCATTGCAATAGTGTGTTGG
AATTTTTTGTGTCTCTCACTCGGAAGGACATATGGGAGGGCAAATCATTTAAAACATCAGAATGAGTATT
TGGTTTAGAGTTTGGCAACATATGCCCATATGCTGGCTGCCATGAACAAAGGTTGGCTATAAAGAGGTCA
TCAGTATATGAAACAGCCCCCTGCTGTCCATTCCTTATTCCATAGAAAAGCCTTGACTTGAGGTTAGATT
TTTTTTATATTTTGTTTTGTGTTATTTTTTTCTTTAACATCCCTAAAATTTTCCTTACATGTTTTACTAG
CCAGATTTTTCCTCCTCTCCTGACTACTCCCAGTCATAGCTGTCCCTCTTCTCTTATGGAGATCCCGAGC
GGTGCGTTTTTATGCTTGTAGTATTGTATAATGTTTTTAAGATCCAAGCTTCTGACCTCTTCTCTTCCTC
CCACAGGGCCTCGAGACAATTGCATCGATGGTACCAGTGAAAGTCTGCAATGAATTCGAGTTGGCGCGCC
TGTCATTCTAAATCTCTCTTTCAGCCTAAAGCTTTTTCCCCGTATCCCCCCAGGTGTCTGCAGGCTCAAA
GAGCAGCGAGAAGCGTTCAGAGGAAAGCGATCCCGTGCCACCTTCCCCGTGCCCGGGCTGTCCCCGCACG
CTGCCGGCTCGGGGATGCGGGGGGAGCGCCGGACCGGAGCGGAGCCCCGGGCGGCTCGCTGCTGCCCCCT
AGCGGGGGAGGGACGTAATTACATCCCTGGGGGCTTTGGGAGGGGGCTGTCCCCGTGAGCTCCCAGGCGC
GCCTGTCATTCTAAATCTCTCTTTCAGCCTAAAGCTTTTTCCCCGTATCCCCCCAGGTGTCTGCAGGCTC
AAAGAGCAGCGAGAAGCGTTCAGAGGAAAGCGATCCCGTGCCACCTTCCCCGTGCCCGGGCTGTCCCCGC
ACGCTGCCGGCTCGGGGATGCGGGGGGAGCGCCGGACCGGAGCGGAGCCCCGGGCGGCTCGCTGCTGCCC
CCTAGCGGGGGAGGGACGTAATTACATCCCTGGGGGCTTTGGGGGGGGGCTGTCCCCGTGAGCTCCCAGG
CGCGCCAACTCGGTACCGTATCGATGTCGACGTTAACGCTAGTGATATCAACTTTGTATAGAAAAGTTGG
CTCCGAATTCGCCCTTGACAGCAGAGATCCAGTTTGGTTAATTAATTGGCTCCGGTGCCCGTCAGTGGGC
AGAGCGCACATCGCCCACAGTCCCCGAGAAGTTGTGGGGAGGGGTCGGCAATTGAACCGGTGCCTAGAGA
AGGTGGCGCGGGGTAAACTGGGAAAGTGATGTCGTGTACTGGCTCCGCCTTTTTCCCGAGGGTGGGGGAG
AACCGTATATAAGTGCAGTAGTCGCCGTGAACGTTCTTTTTCGCAACGGGTTTGCCGCCAGAACACAGGT
AAGTGCCGTGTGTGGTTCCCGCGGGCCTGGCCTCTTTACGGGTTATGGCCCTTGCGTGCCTTGAATTACT
TCCACCTGGCTGCAGTACGTGATTCTTGATCCCGAGCTTCGGGTTGGAAGTGGGTGGGAGAGTTCGAGGC
CTTGCGCTTAAGGAGCCCCTTCGCCTCGTGCTTGAGTTGAGGCCTGGCCTGGGCGCTGGGGCCGCCGCGT
GCGAATCTGGTGGCACCTTCGCGCCTGTCTCGCTGCTTTCGATAAGTCTCTAGCCATTTAAAATTTTTGA
TGACCTGCTGCGACGCTTTTTTTCTGGCAAGATAGTCTTGTAAATGCGGGCCAAGATCTGCACACTGGTA
TTTCGGTTTTTGGGGCCGCGGGCGGCGACGGGGCCCGTGCGTCCCAGCGCACATGTTCGGCGAGGCGGGG
CCTGCGAGCGCGGCCACCGAGAATCGGACGGGGGTAGTCTCAAGCTGGCCGGCCTGCTCTGGTGCCTGGC
CTCGCGCCGCCGTGTATCGCCCCGCCCTGGGCGGCAAGGCTGGCCCGGTCGGCACCAGTTGCGTGAGCGG
AAAGATGGCCGCTTCCCGGCCCTGCTGCAGGGAGCTCAAAATGGAGGACGCGGCGCTCGGGAGAGCGGGC
GGGTGAGTCACCCACACAAAGGAAAAGGGCCTTTCCGTCCTCAGCCGTCGCTTCATGTGACTCCACGGAG
TACCGGGCGCCGTCCAGGCACCTCGATTAGTTCTCGAGCTTTTGGAGTACGTCGTCTTTAGGTTGGGGGG
AGGGGTTTTATGCGATGGAGTTTCCCCACACTGAGTGGGTGGAGACTGAAGTTAGGCCAGCTTGGCACTT
GATGTAATTCTCCTTGGAATTTGCCCTTTTTGAGTTTGGATCTTGGTTCATTCTCAAGCCTCAGACAGTG
GTTCAAAGTTTTTTTCTTCCATTTCAGGTGTCGTGAGAAGGGCGAATTCGACCCAAGTTTGTACAAAAAA
GCAGGCTCGCCACCATGGTGAGCAAGGGCGAGGAGCTGTTCACCGGGGTGGTGCCCATCCTGGTCGAGCT
GGACGGCGACGTAAACGGCCACAAGTTCAGCGTGAGGGGCGAGGGCGAGGGCGATGCCACCAACGGCAAG
CTGACCCTGAAGTTCATCTGCACCACCGGCAAGCTGCCCGTGCCCTGGCCCACCCTCGTGACCACCCTGA
GCCACGGCGTGCAGTGCTTCGCCCGCTACCCCGACCACATGAAGCAGCACGACTTCTTCAAGTCCGCCAT
GCCCGAAGGCTACGTCCAGGAGCGCACCATCTTCTTCAAGGACGACGGCACCTACAAGACCCGCGCCGAG
GTGAAGTTCGAGGGCGACACCCTAGTGAACCGCATCGAGCTGAAGGGCGTCGACTTCAAGGAGGACGGCA
ACATCCTGGGGCACAAGCTGGAGTACAACTTCAACAGCCACAACATCTATATCATGGCCGTCAAGCAGAA
GAACGGCATCAAGGTGAACTTCAAGATCCGCCACAACGTGGAGGACGGCAGCGTGCAGCTCGCCGACCAC
TACCAGCAGAACACCCCCATCGGCGACGGCCCCGTGCTGCTGCCCGACAGCCACTACCTGAGCACCCAGT
CCGTGCTGAGCAAAGACCCCAACGAGAAGCGCGATCACATGGTCCTGCTGGAGTTCCGCACCGCCGCCGG
GATCACTCTCGGCATGGACGAGCTGTACAAGTAATACCACCCAGCTTTCTTGTACAAAGTGGTACGCGTG
AATTCACTCCTCAGGTGCAGGCTGCCTATCAGAAGGTGGTGGCTGGTGTGGCCAATGCCCTGGCTCACAA
ATACCACTGAGATCTTTTTCCCTCTGCCAAAAATTATGGGGACATCATGAAGCCCCTTGAGCATCTGACT
TCTGGCTAATAAAGGAAATTTATTTTCATTGCAATAGTGTGTTGGAATTTTTTGTGTCTCTCACTCGGAA
GGACATATGGGAGGGCAAATCATTTAAAACATCAGAATGAGTATTTGGTTTAGAGTTTGGCAACATATGC
CCATATGCTGGCTGCCATGAACAAAGGTTGGCTATAAAGAGGTCATCAGTATATGAAACAGCCCCCTGCT
GTCCATTCCTTATTCCATAGAAAAGCCTTGACTTGAGGTTAGATTTTTTTTATATTTTGTTTTGTGTTAT
TTTTTTCTTTAACATCCCTAAAATTTTCCTTACATGTTTTACTAGCCAGATTTTTCCTCCTCTCCTGACT
ACTCCCAGTCATAGCTGTCCCTCTTCTCTTATGGAGATCCCTCGACCTGCAGCCCAAGCTTGGCGTAATC
ATGGTCATAGCTGTTTCCTGTGTGAAATTGTTATCCGCTCACAATTCCACACAACATACGAGCCGGAAGC
ATAAAGTGTAAAGCCTGGGGTGCCTAATGAGTGAGCTAACTCACATTAATTGCGTTGCGCTCACTGCCCG
CTTTCCAGTCGGGAAACCTGTCGTGCCAGCGGATCGACAGTACTAAGCTTGGTCTAATACCCAATCTCTC
GTCTTATCCAGATGTTTTATACGCCTCTGGCCCGTGTCTCAAAATCTCTGATGTTACATTGCACAAGATA
AAATAATATCATCATGAACAATAAAACTGTCTGCTTACATAAACAGTAATACAAGGGGTGTTATGAGCCA
TATTCAACGGGAAACGTCGAGGCCGCGATTAAATTCCAACATGGATGCTGATTTATATGGGTATAAATGG
GCTCGCGATAATGTCGGGCAATCAGGTGCGACAATCTATCGCTTGTATGGGAAGCCCGATGCGCCAGAGT
TGTTTCTGAAACATGGCAAAGGTAGCGTTGCCAATGATGTTACAGATGAGATGGTCAGACTAAACTGGCT
GACGGAATTTATGCCTCTTCCGACCATCAAGCATTTTATCCGTACTCCTGATGATGCATGGTTACTCACC
ACTGCGATCCCCGGAAAAACAGCATTCCAGGTATTAGAAGAATATCCTGATTCAGGTGAAAATATTGTTG
ATGCGCTGGCAGTGTTCCTGCGCCGGTTGCATTCGATTCCTGTTTGTAATTGTCCTTTTAACAGCGATCG
CGTATTTCGTCTCGCTCAGGCGCAATCACGAATGAATAACGGTTTGGTTGATGCGAGTGATTTTGATGAC
GAGCGTAATGGCTGGCCTGTTGAACAAGTCTGGAAAGAAATGCATAAACTTTTGCCATTCTCACCGGATT
CAGTCGTCACTCATGGTGATTTCTCACTTGATAACCTTATTTTTGACGAGGGGAAATTAATAGGTTGTAT
TGATGTTGGACGAGTCGGAATCGCAGACCGATACCAGGATCTTGCCATCCTATGGAACTGCCTCGGTGAG
TTTTCTCCTTCATTACAGAAACGGCTTTTTCAAAAATATGGTATTGATAATCCTGATATGAATAAATTGC
AGTTTCATTTGATGCTCGATGAGTTTTTCTAATCAGAATTGGTTAATTGGTTGTAACACTGGCAGAGCAT
TACGCTGACTTGACGGGACGGCGCAAGCTCATGACCAAAATCCCTTAACGTGAGTTACGCGTCGTTCCAC
TGAGCGTCAGAGGTATCACTAGTATTACAGAGGTAAGTTATAACAGTCGCCTAACCC
