>Addgene plasmid #103292 | LSB-hsa-miR-18a-3p | depositor partial sequence | sequence record 195634 | hsa-miR-18a-3p target
CCAGAAGGAGCACTTAGGGCAGT
