>Addgene plasmid #103292 | LSB-hsa-miR-18a-3p | addgene partial sequence | sequence record 270312 | mKate2-F 5'-ACCCGCTAAGAACCTCAAGA-3'
ATCAAGGAGGCCGACAAAGAGACATACGTCGAGCAGCACGAGGTGGCTGTGGCCAGATACTGCGACCTCC
CTAGCAAACTGGGGCACAAACTTAATTGAGAATTCTACCACCCAGCTTTCTTGTACAAAGTGGTACGTCT
CAAGACCAGAGGTCTCTGCTTTCAGATAACCAGAAGGAGCACTTAGGGCAGTCCAGAAGGAGCACTTAGG
GCAGTCCAGAAGGAGCACTTAGGGCAGTCCAGAAGGAGCACTTAGGGCAGTCAACCAGAAGAGACCTGTG
CTTCACTCCTCAGGTGCAGGCTGCCTATCAGAAGGTGGTGGCTGGTGTGGCCAATGCCCTGGCTCACAAA
TACCACTGAGATCTTTTTCCCTCTGCCAAAAATTATGGGGACATCATGAAGCCCCTTGAGCATCTGACTT
CTGGCTAATAAAGGAAATTTATTTTCATTGCAATAGTGTGTTGGAATTTTTTGTGTCTCTCACTCGGAAG
GACATATGGGAGGGCAAATCATTTAAAACATCAGAATGAGTATTTGGTTTAGAGTTTGGCAACATATGCC
CATATGCTGGCTGCCATGAACAAAGGTTGGCTATAAAGAGGTCATCAGTATATGAAACAGCCCCCTGCTG
TCCATTCCTTATT
